>Addgene plasmid #145617 | pGBW-m4046739 | depositor full sequence | sequence record 287794 | Full Sequence
GATCTCGATCCCGCGAAATTAATACGACTCACTATAGGGGAATTGTGAGCGGATAACAATTCCCCTCTAG
AAATAATTTTGTTTAACTTTAAGAAGGAGACTCTTCTATGGCAGATTCCAACGGTACTATTACCGTTGAA
GAGCTTAAAAAGCTCCTTGAACAATGGAACCTAGTAATAGGTTTCCTATTCCTTACATGGATTTGTCTTC
TACAATTTGCCTATGCCAACAGGAATAGGTTTTTGTATATAATTAAGTTAATTTTCCTCTGGCTGTTATG
GCCAGTAACTTTAGCTTGTTTTGTGCTTGCTGCTGTTTACAGAATAAATTGGATCACCGGTGGAATTGCT
ATCGCAATGGCTTGTCTTGTAGGCTTGATGTGGCTCAGCTACTTCATTGCTTCTTTCAGACTGTTTGCGC
GTACGCGTTCCATGTGGTCATTCAATCCAGAAACTAACATTCTTCTCAACGTGCCACTCCATGGCACTAT
TCTGACCAGACCGCTTCTAGAAAGTGAACTCGTAATCGGAGCTGTGATCCTTCGTGGACATCTTCGTATT
GCTGGACACCATCTAGGACGCTGTGACATCAAGGACCTGCCTAAAGAAATCACTGTTGCTACATCACGAA
CGCTTTCTTATTACAAATTGGGAGCTTCGCAGCGTGTAGCAGGTGACTCAGGTTTTGCTGCATACAGTCG
CTACAGGATTGGCAACTATAAATTAAACACAGACCATTCCAGTAGCAGTGACAATATTGCTTTGCTTGTA
CAGGAGAACCTGTACTTTCAAAGCGAGCAGAAGCTTATTTCCGAAGAAGATCTCTAACCGGCTTATCGGT
CAGTTTCACCTGATTTACGTAAAAACCCGCTTCGGCGGGTTTTTGCTTTTGGAGGGGCAGAAAGATGAAT
GACTGTCCACGACGCTATACCCAAAAGAAATTGAGATCCTTTTTTTCTGCGCGTAATCTGCTGCTTGCAA
ACAAAAAAACCACCGCTACCAGCGGTGGTTTGTTTGCCGGATCAAGAGCTACCAACTCTTTTTCCGAAGG
TAACTGGCTTCAGCAGAGCGCAGATACCAAATACTGTTCTTCTAGTGTAGCCGTAGTTAGGCCACCACTT
CAAGAACTCTGTAGCACCGCCTACATACCTCGCTCTGCTAATCCTGTTACCAGTGGCTGCTGCCAGTGGC
GATAAGTCGTGTCTTACCGGGTTGGACTCAAGACGATAGTTACCGGATAAGGCGCAGCGGTCGGGCTGAA
CGGGGGGTTCGTGCACACAGCCCAGCTTGGAGCGAACGACCTACACCGAACTGAGATACCTACAGCGTGA
GCTATGAGAAAGCGCCACGCTTCCCGAAGGGAGAAAGGCGGACAGGTATCCGGTAAGCGGCAGGGTCGGA
ACAGGAGAGCGCACGAGGGAGCTTCCAGGGGGAAACGCCTGGTATCTTTATAGTCCTGTCGGGTTTCGCC
ACCTCTGACTTGAGCGTCGATTTTTGTGATGCTCGTCAGGGGGGCGGAGCCTATGGAAATTGATCGGGCA
CGTAAGAGGTTCCAACTTTCACCATAATGAAATAAGATCACTACCGGGCGTATTTTTTGAGTTATCGAGA
TTTTCAGGAGCTAAGGAAGCTAAAATGGAGAAAAAAATCACTGGATATACCACCGTTGATATATCCCAAT
GGCATCGTAAAGAACATTTTGAGGCATTTCAGTCAGTTGCTCAATGTACCTATAACCAGACCGTTCAGCT
GGATATTACGGCCTTTTTAAAGACCGTAAAGAAAAATAAGCACAAGTTTTATCCGGCCTTTATTCACATT
CTTGCCCGCCTGATGAATGCTCATCCGGAATTTCGTATGGCAATGAAAGACGGTGAGCTGGTGATATGGG
ATAGTGTTCACCCTTGTTACACCGTTTTCCATGAGCAAACTGAAACGTTTTCATCGCTCTGGAGTGAATA
CCACGACGATTTCCGGCAGTTTCTACACATATATTCGCAAGATGTGGCGTGTTACGGTGAAAACCTGGCC
TATTTCCCTAAAGGGTTTATTGAGAATATGTTTTTCGTTTCAGCCAATCCCTGGGTGAGTTTCACCAGTT
TTGATTTAAACGTGGCCAATATGGACAACTTCTTCGCCCCCGTTTTCACCATGGGCAAATATTATACGCA
AGGCGACAAGGTGCTGATGCCGCTGGCGATTCAGGTTCATCATGCCGTTTGTGATGGCTTCCATGTCGGC
AGAATGCTTAATGAATTACAACAGTACTGCGATGAGTGGCAGGGCGGGGCGTAATTTGATATCGAGCTCG
CTTGGACTCCTGTTGATAGATCCAGTAATGACCTCAGAACTCCATCTGGATTTGTTCAGAACGCTCGGTT
GCCGCCGGGCGTTTTTTATTGGT
Features (pLannotate 1.2.2; 8 found; start..end, strand, type, name):
     20..38      +  promoter       T7 promoter: promoter for bacteriophage T7 RNA polymerase
     39..63      +  protein_bind   lac operator: The lac repressor binds to the lac operator to inhibit transcription in E. coli. This inhibition can be relieved by adding lactose or isopropyl-β-D-thiogalactopyranoside (IPTG). lac repressor encoded by lacI
     78..100     +  RBS            RBS: efficient ribosome binding site from bacteriophage T7 gene 10 (Olins and Rangwala, 1989)
    108..773     +  CDS            VME1_SARS2: Experimental evidence at protein level: Swiss-Prot protein existence level 1. Component of the viral envelope that plays a central role in virus morphogenesis and assembly via its interactions with other viral proteins (By similarity). Regulates the localization of S protein at cis-Golgi, the place of virus budding (PubMed:33229438). May act by binding cytoplasmic c-terminus of S (PubMed:33229438). From Severe acute respiratory syndrome coronavirus 2 (2019-nCoV) (SARS-CoV-2).
    941..1529    +  rep_origin     ori: high-copy-number ColE1/pMB1/pBR322/pUC origin of replication
   1537..1634    +  promoter       cat promoter: promoter of the E. coli cat gene encoding chloramphenicol acetyltransferase
   1635..2291    +  CDS            cat: CAT_ECOLX - Experimental evidence at protein level: Swiss-Prot protein existence level 1. This enzyme is an effector of chloramphenicol resistance in bacteria. From Escherichia coli. This protein is used as a marker in many commonly used cloning vectors, such as pACYC184.
   2365..2399    +  terminator     lambda t0 terminator: minimal transcription terminator from phage lambda (Scholtissek and Grosse, 1987)
