[The description below was written by a language model from this plasmid's Addgene catalogue record and pLannotate feature annotations shown in this document.]
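Description:
pGBW-m4046739 is a compact bacterial expression plasmid of about 2.4 kb, built on a minimal synthetic backbone that consists essentially of a replication origin and a selection marker. It is propagated in E. coli from a high-copy ColE1/pUC-type origin and selected with chloramphenicol through a cat gene (chloramphenicol acetyltransferase) driven by its own cat promoter. A lambda t0 terminator lies downstream of the marker.

The payload is the wild-type membrane (M) glycoprotein of SARS-CoV-2, a viral envelope component central to virion morphogenesis and assembly through its interactions with other viral proteins. The coding sequence is placed behind a T7 promoter with an adjacent lac operator and the efficient ribosome binding site from phage T7 gene 10. Transcription therefore depends on T7 RNA polymerase supplied by the host and is held in check by lac repressor until relieved by IPTG or lactose. No lacI gene is annotated on the plasmid, so repressor would have to come from the expression strain.

The catalogue entry lists a C-terminal, backbone-encoded tag made up of a TEV protease cleavage site and a Myc epitope, which would allow detection or capture and subsequent tag removal. These elements are not individually annotated in the feature table, although unannotated sequence lies between the end of the M coding region and the origin. No T7 terminator is annotated after the insert either. The record gives the purpose simply as bacterial expression of the SARS-CoV-2 M protein, consistent with producing recombinant protein for biochemical or immunological work.
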