Addgene plasmid #145617: pGBW-m4046739
Purpose: Bacterial Expression plasmid for SARS-CoV-2 M (membrane)
Depositing lab: Ginkgo Bioworks & Benjie Chen. Depositing organization: Ginkgo Bioworks.
Backbone
  Vector backbone: ori-013 - marker | cmR
  Backbone size w/o insert (bp): 1462
  Vector type: Bacterial Expression
Growth in bacteria
  Bacterial resistance: Chloramphenicol, 25 μg/mL
  Growth temperature: 30°C
  Growth strain: DH5alpha
  Copy number: High Copy
Gene/Insert
  Gene/Insert name: SARS-CoV-2 M (membrane) (alt names: membrane glycoprotein; M protein)
  Species: Escherichia coli str. K-12 substr. MG1655; Severe acute respiratory syndrome coronavirus 2
  Insert size (bp): 662
  Mutation: wt
  Entrez Gene: M (a.k.a. GU280_gp05)
  Promoter: Promoter | pT7 ; Operator | lacO ; RBS | T7_rbs ; Start Codon | ATG
  Tag / fusion protein: Cleavable TEV;Myc (C terminal on backbone)
  Cloning method: Unknown
Resource information
  A portion of this plasmid was derived from a plasmid made by: GinkgoBioworks
Depositor comments: NCBI Reference Sequence: YP_009724393.1
How to cite: pGBW-m4046739 was a gift from Ginkgo Bioworks & Benjie Chen (Addgene plasmid # 145617 ; http://n2t.net/addgene:145617 ; RRID:Addgene_145617)
